>Addgene plasmid #207105 | SHLD3 KO sgRNA #1 | addgene full sequence | sequence record 430983 | Addgene NGS Result
CATGTGAGGGCCTATTTCCCATGATTCCTTCATATTTGCATATACGATACAAGGCTGTTAGAGAGATAAT
TGGAATTAATTTGACTGTAAACACAAAGATATTAGTACAAAATACGTGACGTAGAAAGTAATAATTTCTT
GGGTAGTTTGCAGTTTTAAAATTATGTTTTAAAATGGACTATCATATGCTTACCGTAACTTGAAAGTATT
TCGATTTCTTGGCTTTATATATCTTGTGGAAAGGACGAAACACCGCGCTATCAAGATTTATACCTGTTTT
AGAGCTAGAAATAGCAAGTTAAAATAAGGCTAGTCCGTTATCAACTTGAAAAAGTGGCACCGAGTCGGTG
CTTTTTTGTTTTAGAGCTAGAAATAGCAAGTTAAAATAAGGCTAGTCCGTTTTTAGCGCGTGCGCCAATT
CTGCAGACAAATGGCTCTAGAGGTACCCGTTACATAACTTACGGTAAATGGCCCGCCTGGCTGACCGCCC
AACGACCCCCGCCCATTGACGTCAATAGTAACGCCAATAGGGACTTTCCATTGACGTCAATGGGTGGAGT
ATTTACGGTAAACTGCCCACTTGGCAGTACATCAAGTGTATCATATGCCAAGTACGCCCCCTATTGACGT
CAATGACGGTAAATGGCCCGCCTGGCATTGTGCCCAGTACATGACCTTATGGGACTTTCCTACTTGGCAG
TACATCTACGTATTAGTCATCGCTATTACCATGGTCGAGGTGAGCCCCACGTTCTGCTTCACTCTCCCCA
TCTCCCCCCCCTCCCCACCCCCAATTTTGTATTTATTTATTTTTTAATTATTTTGTGCAGCGATGGGGGC
GGGGGGGGGGGGGGGGCGCGCGCCAGGCGGGGCGGGGCGGGGCGAGGGGCGGGGCGGGGCGAGGCGGAGA
GGTGCGGCGGCAGCCAATCAGAGCGGCGCGCTCCGAAAGTTTCCTTTTATGGCGAGGCGGCGGCGGCGGC
GGCCCTATAAAAAGCGAAGCGCGCGGCGGGCGGGAGTCGCTGCGCGCTGCCTTCGCCCCGTGCCCCGCTC
CGCCGCCGCCTCGCGCCGCCCGCCCCGGCTCTGACTGACCGCGTTACTCCCACAGGTGAGCGGGCGGGAC
GGCCCTTCTCCTCCGGGCTGTAATTAGCTGAGCAAGAGGTAAGGGTTTAAGGGATGGTTGGTTGGTGGGG
TATTAATGTTTAATTACCTGGAGCACCTGCCTGAAATCACTTTTTTTCAGGTTGGACCGGTGCCACCATG
GACTATAAGGACCACGACGGAGACTACAAGGATCATGATATTGATTACAAAGACGATGACGATAAGATGG
CCCCAAAGAAGAAGCGGAAGGTCGGTATCCACGGAGTCCCAGCAGCCGACAAGAAGTACAGCATCGGCCT
GGACATCGGCACCAACTCTGTGGGCTGGGCCGTGATCACCGACGAGTACAAGGTGCCCAGCAAGAAATTC
AAGGTGCTGGGCAACACCGACCGGCACAGCATCAAGAAGAACCTGATCGGAGCCCTGCTGTTCGACAGCG
GCGAAACAGCCGAGGCCACCCGGCTGAAGAGAACCGCCAGAAGAAGATACACCAGACGGAAGAACCGGAT
CTGCTATCTGCAAGAGATCTTCAGCAACGAGATGGCCAAGGTGGACGACAGCTTCTTCCACAGACTGGAA
GAGTCCTTCCTGGTGGAAGAGGATAAGAAGCACGAGCGGCACCCCATCTTCGGCAACATCGTGGACGAGG
TGGCCTACCACGAGAAGTACCCCACCATCTACCACCTGAGAAAGAAACTGGTGGACAGCACCGACAAGGC
CGACCTGCGGCTGATCTATCTGGCCCTGGCCCACATGATCAAGTTCCGGGGCCACTTCCTGATCGAGGGC
GACCTGAACCCCGACAACAGCGACGTGGACAAGCTGTTCATCCAGCTGGTGCAGACCTACAACCAGCTGT
TCGAGGAAAACCCCATCAACGCCAGCGGCGTGGACGCCAAGGCCATCCTGTCTGCCAGACTGAGCAAGAG
CAGACGGCTGGAAAATCTGATCGCCCAGCTGCCCGGCGAGAAGAAGAATGGCCTGTTCGGAAACCTGATT
GCCCTGAGCCTGGGCCTGACCCCCAACTTCAAGAGCAACTTCGACCTGGCCGAGGATGCCAAACTGCAGC
TGAGCAAGGACACCTACGACGACGACCTGGACAACCTGCTGGCCCAGATCGGCGACCAGTACGCCGACCT
GTTTCTGGCCGCCAAGAACCTGTCCGACGCCATCCTGCTGAGCGACATCCTGAGAGTGAACACCGAGATC
ACCAAGGCCCCCCTGAGCGCCTCTATGATCAAGAGATACGACGAGCACCACCAGGACCTGACCCTGCTGA
AAGCTCTCGTGCGGCAGCAGCTGCCTGAGAAGTACAAAGAGATTTTCTTCGACCAGAGCAAGAACGGCTA
CGCCGGCTACATTGACGGCGGAGCCAGCCAGGAAGAGTTCTACAAGTTCATCAAGCCCATCCTGGAAAAG
ATGGACGGCACCGAGGAACTGCTCGTGAAGCTGAACAGAGAGGACCTGCTGCGGAAGCAGCGGACCTTCG
ACAACGGCAGCATCCCCCACCAGATCCACCTGGGAGAGCTGCACGCCATTCTGCGGCGGCAGGAAGATTT
TTACCCATTCCTGAAGGACAACCGGGAAAAGATCGAGAAGATCCTGACCTTCCGCATCCCCTACTACGTG
GGCCCTCTGGCCAGGGGAAACAGCAGATTCGCCTGGATGACCAGAAAGAGCGAGGAAACCATCACCCCCT
GGAACTTCGAGGAAGTGGTGGACAAGGGCGCTTCCGCCCAGAGCTTCATCGAGCGGATGACCAACTTCGA
TAAGAACCTGCCCAACGAGAAGGTGCTGCCCAAGCACAGCCTGCTGTACGAGTACTTCACCGTGTATAAC
GAGCTGACCAAAGTGAAATACGTGACCGAGGGAATGAGAAAGCCCGCCTTCCTGAGCGGCGAGCAGAAAA
AGGCCATCGTGGACCTGCTGTTCAAGACCAACCGGAAAGTGACCGTGAAGCAGCTGAAAGAGGACTACTT
CAAGAAAATCGAGTGCTTCGACTCCGTGGAAATCTCCGGCGTGGAAGATCGGTTCAACGCCTCCCTGGGC
ACATACCACGATCTGCTGAAAATTATCAAGGACAAGGACTTCCTGGACAATGAGGAAAACGAGGACATTC
TGGAAGATATCGTGCTGACCCTGACACTGTTTGAGGACAGAGAGATGATCGAGGAACGGCTGAAAACCTA
TGCCCACCTGTTCGACGACAAAGTGATGAAGCAGCTGAAGCGGCGGAGATACACCGGCTGGGGCAGGCTG
AGCCGGAAGCTGATCAACGGCATCCGGGACAAGCAGTCCGGCAAGACAATCCTGGATTTCCTGAAGTCCG
ACGGCTTCGCCAACAGAAACTTCATGCAGCTGATCCACGACGACAGCCTGACCTTTAAAGAGGACATCCA
GAAAGCCCAGGTGTCCGGCCAGGGCGATAGCCTGCACGAGCACATTGCCAATCTGGCCGGCAGCCCCGCC
ATTAAGAAGGGCATCCTGCAGACAGTGAAGGTGGTGGACGAGCTCGTGAAAGTGATGGGCCGGCACAAGC
CCGAGAACATCGTGATCGAAATGGCCAGAGAGAACCAGACCACCCAGAAGGGACAGAAGAACAGCCGCGA
GAGAATGAAGCGGATCGAAGAGGGCATCAAAGAGCTGGGCAGCCAGATCCTGAAAGAACACCCCGTGGAA
AACACCCAGCTGCAGAACGAGAAGCTGTACCTGTACTACCTGCAGAATGGGCGGGATATGTACGTGGACC
AGGAACTGGACATCAACCGGCTGTCCGACTACGATGTGGACCATATCGTGCCTCAGAGCTTTCTGAAGGA
CGACTCCATCGACAACAAGGTGCTGACCAGAAGCGACAAGAACCGGGGCAAGAGCGACAACGTGCCCTCC
GAAGAGGTCGTGAAGAAGATGAAGAACTACTGGCGGCAGCTGCTGAACGCCAAGCTGATTACCCAGAGAA
AGTTCGACAATCTGACCAAGGCCGAGAGAGGCGGCCTGAGCGAACTGGATAAGGCCGGCTTCATCAAGAG
ACAGCTGGTGGAAACCCGGCAGATCACAAAGCACGTGGCACAGATCCTGGACTCCCGGATGAACACTAAG
TACGACGAGAATGACAAGCTGATCCGGGAAGTGAAAGTGATCACCCTGAAGTCCAAGCTGGTGTCCGATT
TCCGGAAGGATTTCCAGTTTTACAAAGTGCGCGAGATCAACAACTACCACCACGCCCACGACGCCTACCT
GAACGCCGTCGTGGGAACCGCCCTGATCAAAAAGTACCCTAAGCTGGAAAGCGAGTTCGTGTACGGCGAC
TACAAGGTGTACGACGTGCGGAAGATGATCGCCAAGAGCGAGCAGGAAATCGGCAAGGCTACCGCCAAGT
ACTTCTTCTACAGCAACATCATGAACTTTTTCAAGACCGAGATTACCCTGGCCAACGGCGAGATCCGGAA
GCGGCCTCTGATCGAGACAAACGGCGAAACCGGGGAGATCGTGTGGGATAAGGGCCGGGATTTTGCCACC
GTGCGGAAAGTGCTGAGCATGCCCCAAGTGAATATCGTGAAAAAGACCGAGGTGCAGACAGGCGGCTTCA
GCAAAGAGTCTATCCTGCCCAAGAGGAACAGCGATAAGCTGATCGCCAGAAAGAAGGACTGGGACCCTAA
GAAGTACGGCGGCTTCGACAGCCCCACCGTGGCCTATTCTGTGCTGGTGGTGGCCAAAGTGGAAAAGGGC
AAGTCCAAGAAACTGAAGAGTGTGAAAGAGCTGCTGGGGATCACCATCATGGAAAGAAGCAGCTTCGAGA
AGAATCCCATCGACTTTCTGGAAGCCAAGGGCTACAAAGAAGTGAAAAAGGACCTGATCATCAAGCTGCC
TAAGTACTCCCTGTTCGAGCTGGAAAACGGCCGGAAGAGAATGCTGGCCTCTGCCGGCGAACTGCAGAAG
GGAAACGAACTGGCCCTGCCCTCCAAATATGTGAACTTCCTGTACCTGGCCAGCCACTATGAGAAGCTGA
AGGGCTCCCCCGAGGATAATGAGCAGAAACAGCTGTTTGTGGAACAGCACAAGCACTACCTGGACGAGAT
CATCGAGCAGATCAGCGAGTTCTCCAAGAGAGTGATCCTGGCCGACGCTAATCTGGACAAAGTGCTGTCC
GCCTACAACAAGCACCGGGATAAGCCCATCAGAGAGCAGGCCGAGAATATCATCCACCTGTTTACCCTGA
CCAATCTGGGAGCCCCTGCCGCCTTCAAGTACTTTGACACCACCATCGACCGGAAGAGGTACACCAGCAC
CAAAGAGGTGCTGGACGCCACCCTGATCCACCAGAGCATCACCGGCCTGTACGAGACACGGATCGACCTG
TCTCAGCTGGGAGGCGACAAAAGGCCGGCGGCCACGAAAAAGGCCGGCCAGGCAAAAAAGAAAAAGTAAG
AATTCCTAGAGCTCGCTGATCAGCCTCGACTGTGCCTTCTAGTTGCCAGCCATCTGTTGTTTGCCCCTCC
CCCGTGCCTTCCTTGACCCTGGAAGGTGCCACTCCCACTGTCCTTTCCTAATAAAATGAGGAAATTGCAT
CGCATTGTCTGAGTAGGTGTCATTCTATTCTGGGGGGTGGGGTGGGGCAGGACAGCAAGGGGGAGGATTG
GGAAGAGAATAGCAGGCATGCTGGGGAGCGGCCGCAGGAACCCCTAGTGATGGAGTTGGCCACTCCCTCT
CTGCGCGCTCGCTCGCTCACTGAGGCCGGGCGACCAAAGGTCGCCCGACGCCCGGGCTTTGCCCGGGCGG
CCTCAGTGAGCGAGCGAGCGCGCAGCTGCCTGCAGGGGCGCCTGATGCGGTATTTTCTCCTTACGCATCT
GTGCGGTATTTCACACCGCATA
[95 nt withheld, positions 5973-6067]
T
[46 nt withheld, positions 6069-6114]
C
[141 nt withheld, positions 6116-6256]
CCTTTGACGTTGGAGTCCACGTTCTTT
[37 nt withheld, positions 6284-6320]
ACTCTATCTCGGGCTATTCTTTTGATTTATAAGGGATTTTGCCGATTTCGGTCTATTGGTTAAAAAATGA
GCTGATTTAACAAAAATTTAACGCGAATTTTAACAAAATATTAACGTTTACAATTTTATGGTGCACTCTC
AGTACAATCTGCTCTGATGCCGCATAGTTAAGCCAGCCCCGACACCCGCCAACACCCGCTGACGCGCCCT
GACGGGCTTGTCTGCTCCCGGCATCCGCTTACAGACAAGCTGTGACCGTCTCCGGGAGCTGCATGTGTCA
GAGGTTTTCACCGTCATCACCGAAACGCGCGAGACGAAAGGGCCTCGTGATACGCCTATTTTTATAGGTT
AATGTCATGATAATAATGGTTTCTTAGACGTCAGGTGGCACTTTTCGGGGAAATGTGCGCGGAACCCCTA
TTTGTTTATTTTTCTAAATACATTCAAATATGTATCCGCTCATGAGACAATAACCCTGATAAATGCTTCA
ATAATATTGAAAAAGGAAGAGTATGAGTATTCAACATTTCCGTGTCGCCCTTATTCCCTTTTTTGCGGCA
TTTTGCCTTCCTGTTTTTGCTCACCCAGAAACGCTGGTGAAAGTAAAAGATGCTGAAGATCAGTTGGGTG
CACGAGTGGGTTACATCGAACTGGATCTCAACAGCGGTAAGATCCTTGAGAGTTTTCGCCCCGAAGAACG
TTTTCCAATGATGAGCACTTTTAAAGTTCTGCTATGTGGCGCGGTATTATCCCGTATTGACGCCGGGCAA
GAGCAACTCGGTCGCCGCATACACTATTCTCAGAATGACTTGGTTGAGTACTCACCAGTCACAGAAAAGC
ATCTTACGGATGGCATGACAGTAAGAGAATTATGCAGTGCTGCCATAACCATGAGTGATAACACTGCGGC
CAACTTACTTCTGACAACGATCGGAGGACCGAAGGAGCTAACCGCTTTTTTGCACAACATGGGGGATCAT
GTAACTCGCCTTGATCGTTGGGAACCGGAGCTGAATGAAGCCATACCAAACGACGAGCGTGACACCACGA
TGCCTGTAGCAATGGCAACAACGTTGCGCAAACTATTAACTGGCGAACTACTTACTCTAGCTTCCCGGCA
ACAATTAATAGACTGGATGGAGGCGGATAAAGTTGCAGGACCACTTCTGCGCTCGGCCCTTCCGGCTGGC
TGGTTTATTGCTGATAAATCTGGAGCCGGTGAGCGTGGAAGCCGCGGTATCATTGCAGCACTGGGGCCAG
ATGGTAAGCCCTCCCGTATCGTAGTTATCTACACGACGGGGAGTCAGGCAACTATGGATGAACGAAATAG
ACAGATCGCTGAGATAGGTGCCTCACTGATTAAGCATTGGTAACTGTCAGACCAAGTTTACTCATATATA
CTTTAGATTGATTTAAAACTTCATTTTTAATTTAAAAGGATCTAGGTGAAGATCCTTTTTGATAATCTCA
TGACCAAAATCCCTTAACGTGAGTTTTCGTTCCACTGAGCGTCAGACCCCGTAGAAAAGATCAAAGGATC
TTCTTGAGATCCTTTTTTTCTGCGCGTAATCTGCTGCTTGCAAACAAAAAAACCACCGCTACCAGCGGTG
GTTTGTTTGCCGGATCAAGAGCTACCAACTCTTTTTCCGAAGGTAACTGGCTTCAGCAGAGCGCAGATAC
CAAATACTGTTCTTCTAGTGTAGCCGTAGTTAGGCCACCACTTCAAGAACTCTGTAGCACCGCCTACATA
CCTCGCTCTGCTAATCCTGTTACCAGTGGCTGCTGCCAGTGGCGATAAGTCGTGTCTTACCGGGTTGGAC
TCAAGACGATAGTTACCGGATAAGGCGCAGCGGTCGGGCTGAACGGGGGGTTCGTGCACACAGCCCAGCT
TGGAGCGAACGACCTACACCGAACTGAGATACCTACAGCGTGAGCTATGAGAAAGCGCCACGCTTCCCGA
AGGGAGAAAGGCGGACAGGTATCCGGTAAGCGGCAGGGTCGGAACAGGAGAGCGCACGAGGGAGCTTCCA
GGGGGAAACGCCTGGTATCTTTATAGTCCTGTCGGGTTTCGCCACCTCTGACTTGAGCGTCGATTTTTGT
GATGCTCGTCAGGGGGGCGGAGCCTATGGAAAAACGCCAGCAACGCGGCCTTTTTACGGTTCCTGGCCTT
TTGCTGGCCTTTTGCTCA
Features (pLannotate 1.2.2; 18 found; start..end, strand, type, name):
      6..246     +  promoter       U6 promoter: RNA polymerase III promoter for human U6 snRNA
    276..351     +  misc_RNA       gRNA scaffold: guide RNA scaffold for the Streptococcus pyogenes CRISPR/Cas9 system
    358..401     +  misc_RNA       gRNA scaffold (fragment): guide RNA scaffold for the Streptococcus pyogenes CRISPR/Cas9 system
    448..733     +  enhancer       CMV enhancer: human cytomegalovirus immediate early enhancer; contains an 18-bp deletion relative to the standard CMV enhancer
    735..1012    +  promoter       chicken β-actin promoter: No description available
   1013..1240    +  intron         hybrid intron: hybrid between chicken β-actin (CBA) and minute virus of mice (MMV) introns (Gray et al., 2011)
   1378..2979    +  CDS            Cas9(N): N-terminal portion of Streptococcus pyogenes Cas9 (Zetsche et al., 2015)
   2980..5478    +  CDS            Cas9(C): C-terminal portion of Streptococcus pyogenes Cas9 (Zetsche et al., 2015)
   5479..5526    +  CDS            nucleoplasmin NLS: bipartite nuclear localization signal from nucleoplasmin
   5560..5671    +  polyA_signal   bGH poly(A) signal: bovine growth hormone polyadenylation signal
   5776..5916    +  repeat_region  AAV2 ITR: inverted terminal repeat of adeno-associated virus serotype 2 inverted
   5921..5972    -  misc_feature   bom (fragment): basis of mobility region from pBR322
   5991..6446    +  rep_origin     f1 ori (sequence partly withheld): f1 bacteriophage origin of replication; arrow indicates direction of (+) strand synthesis
   6447..6496    -  misc_feature   bom (fragment): basis of mobility region from pBR322
   6598..6633    -  CDS            rop (fragment): Rop protein, which maintains plasmids at low copy number; rop
   6728..6832    +  promoter       AmpR promoter: bla
   6833..7693    +  CDS            AmpR: β-lactamase; bla; confers resistance to ampicillin, carbenicillin, and related antibiotics
   7864..8452    +  rep_origin     ori: high-copy-number ColE1/pMB1/pBR322/pUC origin of replication
