[The description below was written by a language model from this plasmid's Addgene catalogue record and pLannotate feature annotations shown in this document.]
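Description:
SHLD3 KO sgRNA #1 is a pX330-based mammalian expression plasmid that delivers both components of the Streptococcus pyogenes CRISPR/Cas9 system from a single vector, here programmed to cut the human SHLD3 locus. It is propagated in E. coli as a high-copy plasmid through a ColE1/pUC-type origin and selected with ampicillin via the β-lactamase (AmpR) gene. An f1 phage origin is also present, and the annotation picks up short fragments of bom and rop from the pBR322-derived backbone. The sequenced record is about 8.5 kb, consistent with the backbone plus a short guide insert.

The plasmid carries two expression units. A human U6 RNA polymerase III promoter drives the single guide RNA: a 20-nt SHLD3-targeting spacer was cloned between the BbsI sites so that it sits directly upstream of the SpCas9 gRNA scaffold. A partial second scaffold fragment is annotated just downstream. The second unit expresses Cas9. The catalogue lists its promoter as CMV, but the feature table shows a hybrid element made of the CMV enhancer, the chicken β-actin promoter and a hybrid CBA/MVM intron. The Cas9 coding sequence is annotated in two contiguous N- and C-terminal portions that together form the full-length open reading frame. It ends in a nucleoplasmin bipartite nuclear localization signal and is terminated by the bGH polyadenylation signal. A single AAV2 ITR lies downstream, so the annotated plasmid is not a complete AAV packaging genome. No mammalian selection marker or fluorescent reporter is annotated.

As the name indicates, the construct is intended for transient transfection of human cells to generate SHLD3 knockouts, and it was deposited in connection with a study of DNA damage response factors.
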