Addgene plasmid #207105: SHLD3 KO sgRNA #1
Purpose: pX330 based plasmid for expression of Cas9 and the CGCTATCAAGATTTATACCT sgRNA to target the SHLD3 locus..
Depositing lab: Jens Schmidt. Depositing organization: Michigan State University. Publication: Systematic analysis of the molecular and biophysical properties of key DNA damage response factors. Heyza JR, Mikhova M, Bahl A, Broadbent DG, Schmidt JC. Elife. 2023 Jun 21;12:e87086. doi: 10.7554/eLife.87086. PubMed 37341699.
Backbone
  Vector backbone: pX330 Addgene #42230
  Backbone size w/o insert (bp): 8484
  Vector type: Mammalian Expression
Growth in bacteria
  Bacterial resistance: Ampicillin, 100 μg/mL
  Growth temperature: 37°C
  Growth strain: DH5alpha
  Copy number: High Copy
Gene/Insert
  Gene/Insert name: CGCTATCAAGATTTATACCT
  Species: H. sapiens (human)
  Promoter: CMV and U6
  Cloning method: Restriction Enzyme; 5′ cloning site BbsI (unknown if destroyed); 3′ cloning site BbsI (unknown if destroyed)
  Sequencing primers: 5′ U6 forward
Terms and licenses: Academic/Nonprofit Terms; Industry Terms: Not Available to Industry
How to cite: SHLD3 KO sgRNA #1 was a gift from Jens Schmidt (Addgene plasmid # 207105 ; http://n2t.net/addgene:207105 ; RRID:Addgene_207105)
